Addgene plasmid #193668: pLKO-Tet-On shYAP1-9
Purpose: Tet inducible knockdown of YAP1
Depositing lab: William Hahn. Depositing organization: Dana-Farber Cancer Institute. Publication: YAP1 and PRDM14 converge to promote cell survival and tumorigenesis. Kim M, Ly SH, Xie Y, Duronio GN, Ford-Roshon D, Hwang JH, Sulahian R, Rennhack JP, So J, Gjoerup O, Talamas JA, Grandclaudon M, Long HW, Doench JG, Sethi NS, Giannakis M, Hahn WC. Dev Cell. 2022 Jan 24;57(2):212-227.e8. doi: 10.1016/j.devcel.2021.12.006. Epub 2022 Jan 5. PubMed 34990589.
Backbone
  Vector backbone: pLKO-Tet-On
  Vector type: Lentiviral
Growth in bacteria
  Bacterial resistance: Ampicillin, 100 μg/mL
  Growth temperature: 37°C
  Growth strain: NEB Stable
  Copy number: High Copy
Gene/Insert
  Gene/Insert name: YAP1
  gRNA/shRNA sequence: GCAATCACTGTGTTGTATATA
  Species: H. sapiens (human)
  Entrez Gene: YAP1 (a.k.a. COB1, YAP, YAP-1, YAP2, YAP65, YKI)
  Cloning method: Restriction Enzyme; 5′ cloning site Age1 (unknown if destroyed); 3′ cloning site EcoR1 (unknown if destroyed)
  Sequencing primers: 5′ ggcagggatattcaccattatcgtttcaga
Terms and licenses: Academic/Nonprofit Terms; Industry Terms: Not Available to Industry
How to cite: pLKO-Tet-On shYAP1-9 was a gift from William Hahn (Addgene plasmid # 193668 ; http://n2t.net/addgene:193668 ; RRID:Addgene_193668)
