[The description below was written by a language model from this plasmid's Addgene catalogue record and pLannotate feature annotations shown in this document.]
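Description:
pLKO-Tet-On shYAP1-9 is a third-generation-style, self-inactivating HIV-1 lentiviral transfer plasmid built on the pLKO-Tet-On backbone for doxycycline-inducible knockdown of human YAP1. It is maintained in E. coli through a high-copy ColE1/pUC-type origin and selected with ampicillin via the β-lactamase gene. An f1 origin, an SV40 origin and poly(A) signal, and assorted lac, T3 and T7 remnants of the cloning backbone are also annotated. The viral portion begins with an RSV promoter fused to a truncated 5' LTR, which drives genomic RNA production in packaging cells. This is followed by the Ψ packaging signal with a gag fragment, the Rev response element for Rev-dependent nuclear export, the cPPT/CTS, and a ΔU3 3' LTR that inactivates LTR promoter activity after integration.

The payload is an all-in-one inducible shRNA system. A hairpin targeting YAP1, cloned between the AgeI and EcoRI sites, sits downstream of the H1-2O2 promoter, a variant of the human H1 RNA polymerase III promoter carrying tet operator sites. The hairpin itself is not annotated in the feature table, but it would fall in the gap between this promoter and the cPPT. A separate hPGK promoter, followed by a rabbit β-globin intron, expresses TetR and, through an EMCV IRES, a neomycin phosphotransferase gene, so transduced mammalian cells can be selected with G418-type drugs. Constitutively produced TetR binds the operators and blocks shRNA transcription. Adding doxycycline releases the repressor and switches the hairpin on. The construct is used to make stable cell lines in which YAP1 can be depleted on demand, as in the associated study of YAP1 in cell survival and tumorigenesis.
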