Features (pLannotate 1.2.2; 31 found; start..end, strand, type, name):
     48..181     +  rep_origin     RSF ori (fragment): Plasmids containing the RSF 1030 origin of replication can be propagated in E. coli cells that contain additional plasmids with compatible origins.
    183..275     +  CDS            lacI (fragment): lac repressor; lacI; The lac repressor binds to the lac operator to inhibit transcription in E. coli. This inhibition can be relieved by adding lactose or isopropyl-β-D-thiogalactopyranoside (IPTG).
    288..309     +  protein_bind   CAP binding site: CAP binding activates transcription in the presence of cAMP. E. coli catabolite activator protein
    324..354     +  promoter       lac promoter: promoter for the E. coli lac operon
    362..378     +  protein_bind   lac operator: The lac repressor binds to the lac operator to inhibit transcription in E. coli. This inhibition can be relieved by adding lactose or isopropyl-β-D-thiogalactopyranoside (IPTG). lac repressor encoded by lacI
    423..441     +  promoter       T3 promoter: promoter for bacteriophage T3 RNA polymerase
    469..695     +  promoter       RSV promoter: Rous sarcoma virus enhancer/promoter
    696..876     +  LTR            5' LTR (truncated): truncated 5' long terminal repeat (LTR) from HIV-1
    923..1048    +  misc_feature   HIV-1 Ψ: packaging signal of human immunodeficiency virus type 1
   1032..1395    +  CDS            HIV-1 gag (fragment): gag protein from human immunodeficiency virus 1; gag
   1541..1774    +  misc_feature   RRE: The Rev response element (RRE) of HIV-1 allows for Rev-dependent mRNA export from the nucleus to the cytoplasm.
   2151..2251    +  CDS            Rev (fragment): human immunodeficiency virus 1 (HIV-1) Rev protein; rev; enhances nuclear export of unspliced and incompletely spliced viral mRNAs
   2292..2386    +  promoter       H1-2O2 promoter: doxycycline-inducible variant of the human H1 RNA promoter (Henriksen et al., 2007)
   2487..2604    +  misc_feature   cPPT/CTS: central polypurine tract and central termination sequence of HIV-1
   2653..3163    +  promoter       hPGK promoter: human phosphoglycerate kinase 1 promoter
   3172..3744    +  intron         β-globin intron: intron from rabbit β-globin gene
   3799..3817    +  promoter       T7 promoter: promoter for bacteriophage T7 RNA polymerase
   3828..4448    +  CDS            tetR: TETR2_ECOLX - Experimental evidence at protein level: Swiss-Prot protein existence level 1. TetR is the repressor of the tetracycline resistance element; its N-terminal region forms a helix-turn-helix structure and binds DNA. Binding of tetracycline to TetR reduces the repressor affinity for the tetracycline resistance gene (tetA) promoter operator sites. From Escherichia coli.
   4594..5056    +  misc_feature   IRES: internal ribosome entry site (IRES) of the encephalomyocarditis virus (EMCV)
   5063..5854    +  CDS            neo: KKA2_KLEPN - Also known as kan, nptII. Experimental evidence at protein level: Swiss-Prot protein existence level 1. Resistance to kanamycin, neomycin, paromomycin, ribostamycin, butirosin and gentamicin B. From Klebsiella pneumoniae.
   5886..5985    -  protein_bind   attL2: mutant version of attL; recombination site for the Gateway® LR reaction LR Clonase™
   6044..6127    +  CDS            nef (fragment): NEF_HV1Z2 - Experimental evidence at protein level: Swiss-Prot protein existence level 1. Extracellular Nef protein targets CD4(+) T-lymphocytes for apoptosis by interacting with CXCR4 surface receptors. From Human immunodeficiency virus type 1 group M subtype D (isolate Z2/CDC-Z34) (HIV-1).
   6129..6362    +  LTR            3' LTR (ΔU3): self-inactivating 3' long terminal repeat (LTR) from HIV-1
   6434..6555    +  polyA_signal   SV40 poly(A) signal: SV40 polyadenylation signal
   6595..6730    +  rep_origin     SV40 ori: SV40 origin of replication
   6751..6769    -  promoter       T7 promoter: promoter for bacteriophage T7 RNA polymerase
   6777..6932    +  CDS            lacZα (fragment): LacZα fragment of β-galactosidase; lacZ fragment
   6937..7365    +  rep_origin     f1 ori (sequence partly withheld): f1 bacteriophage origin of replication; arrow indicates direction of (+) strand synthesis
   7418..7522    +  promoter       AmpR promoter: bla
   7523..8383    +  CDS            AmpR: β-lactamase; bla; confers resistance to ampicillin, carbenicillin, and related antibiotics
   8554..9142    +  rep_origin     ori: high-copy-number ColE1/pMB1/pBR322/pUC origin of replication
>Addgene plasmid #193668 | pLKO-Tet-On shYAP1-9 | addgene full sequence | sequence record 380292 | Addgene NGS Result
AACGCCAGCAACGCGGCCTTTTTACGGTTCCTGGCCTTTTGCTGGCCTTTTGCTCACATGTTCTTTCCTG
CGTTATCCCCTGATTCTGTGGATAACCGTATTACCGCCTTTGAGTGAGCTGATACCGCTCGCCGCAGCCG
AACGACCGAGCGCAGCGAGTCAGTGAGCGAGGAAGCGGAAGAGCGCCCAATACGCAAACCGCCTCTCCCC
GCGCGTTGGCCGATTCATTAATGCAGCTGGCACGACAGGTTTCCCGACTGGAAAGCGGGCAGTGAGCGCA
ACGCAATTAATGTGAGTTAGCTCACTCATTAGGCACCCCAGGCTTTACACTTTATGCTTCCGGCTCGTAT
GTTGTGTGGAATTGTGAGCGGATAACAATTTCACACAGGAAACAGCTATGACCATGATTACGCCAAGCGC
GCAATTAACCCTCACTAAAGGGAACAAAAGCTGGAGCTGCAAGCTTAATGTAGTCTTATGCAATACTCTT
GTAGTCTTGCAACATGGTAACGATGAGTTAGCAACATGCCTTACAAGGAGAGAAAAAGCACCGTGCATGC
CGATTGGTGGAAGTAAGGTGGTACGATCGTGCCTTATTAGGAAGGCAACAGACGGGTCTGACATGGATTG
GACGAACCACTGAATTGCCGCATTGCAGAGATATTGTATTTAAGTGCCTAGCTCGATACATAAACGGGTC
TCTCTGGTTAGACCAGATCTGAGCCTGGGAGCTCTCTGGCTAACTAGGGAACCCACTGCTTAAGCCTCAA
TAAAGCTTGCCTTGAGTGCTTCAAGTAGTGTGTGCCCGTCTGTTGTGTGACTCTGGTAACTAGAGATCCC
TCAGACCCTTTTAGTCAGTGTGGAAAATCTCTAGCAGTGGCGCCCGAACAGGGACTTGAAAGCGAAAGGG
AAACCAGAGGAGCTCTCTCGACGCAGGACTCGGCTTGCTGAAGCGCGCACGGCAAGAGGCGAGGGGCGGC
GACTGGTGAGTACGCCAAAAATTTTGACTAGCGGAGGCTAGAAGGAGAGAGATGGGTGCGAGAGCGTCAG
TATTAAGCGGGGGAGAATTAGATCGCGATGGGAAAAAATTCGGTTAAGGCCAGGGGGAAAGAAAAAATAT
AAATTAAAACATATAGTATGGGCAAGCAGGGAGCTAGAACGATTCGCAGTTAATCCTGGCCTGTTAGAAA
CATCAGAAGGCTGTAGACAAATACTGGGACAGCTACAACCATCCCTTCAGACAGGATCAGAAGAACTTAG
ATCATTATATAATACAGTAGCAACCCTCTATTGTGTGCATCAAAGGATAGAGATAAAAGACACCAAGGAA
GCTTTAGACAAGATAGAGGAAGAGCAAAACAAAAGTAAGACCACCGCACAGCAAGCGGCCGCTGATCTTC
AGACCTGGAGGAGGAGATATGAGGGACAATTGGAGAAGTGAATTATATAAATATAAAGTAGTAAAAATTG
AACCATTAGGAGTAGCACCCACCAAGGCAAAGAGAAGAGTGGTGCAGAGAGAAAAAAGAGCAGTGGGAAT
AGGAGCTTTGTTCCTTGGGTTCTTGGGAGCAGCAGGAAGCACTATGGGCGCAGCGTCAATGACGCTGACG
GTACAGGCCAGACAATTATTGTCTGGTATAGTGCAGCAGCAGAACAATTTGCTGAGGGCTATTGAGGCGC
AACAGCATCTGTTGCAACTCACAGTCTGGGGCATCAAGCAGCTCCAGGCAAGAATCCTGGCTGTGGAAAG
ATACCTAAAGGATCAACAGCTCCTGGGGATTTGGGGTTGCTCTGGAAAACTCATTTGCACCACTGCTGTG
CCTTGGAATGCTAGTTGGAGTAATAAATCTCTGGAACAGATTTGGAATCACACGACCTGGATGGAGTGGG
ACAGAGAAATTAACAATTACACAAGCTTAATACACTCCTTAATTGAAGAATCGCAAAACCAGCAAGAAAA
GAATGAACAAGAATTATTGGAATTAGATAAATGGGCAAGTTTGTGGAATTGGTTTAACATAACAAATTGG
CTGTGGTATATAAAATTATTCATAATGATAGTAGGAGGCTTGGTAGGTTTAAGAATAGTTTTTGCTGTAC
TTTCTATAGTGAATAGAGTTAGGCAGGGATATTCACCATTATCGTTTCAGACCCACCTCCCAACCCCGAG
GGGACCCGACAGGCCCGAAGGAATAGAAGAAGAAGGTGGAGAGAGAGACAGAGACAGATCCATTCGATTA
GTGAACGGATCTCGACGGTATCGATCACGAGACTAGCCTCGAGCGGCCGCAATATTTGCATGTCGCTATG
TGTTCTGGGAAATCACCATAAACGTGAAATCCCTATCAGTGATAGAGACTTATAAGTTCCCTATCAGTGA
TAGAGACACCGGGCAATCACTGTGTTGTATATACTCGAGTATATACAACACAGTGATTGCTTTTTGAATT
CTCGACCTCGAGACAAATGGCAGTATTCATCCACAATTTTAAAAGAAAAGGGGGGATTGGGGGGTACAGT
GCAGGGGAAAGAATAGTAGACATAATAGCAACAGACATACAAACTAAAGAATTACAAAAACAAATTACAA
AAATTCAAAATTTTCGGGTTTATTACAGGGACAGCAGAGATCCACTTTGGCCGCGGCTCGAGGGGGTTGG
GGTTGCGCCTTTTCCAAGGCAGCCCTGGGTTTGCGCAGGGACGCGGCTGCTCTGGGCGTGGTTCCGGGAA
ACGCAGCGGCGCCGACCCTGGGTCTCGCACATTCTTCACGTCCGTTCGCAGCGTCACCCGGATCTTCGCC
GCTACCCTTGTGGGCCCCCCGGCGACGCTTCCTGCTCCGCCCCTAAGTCGGGAAGGTTCCTTGCGGTTCG
CGGCGTGCCGGACGTGACAAACGGAAGCCGCACGTCTCACTAGTACCCTCGCAGACGGACAGCGCCAGGG
AGCAATGGCAGCGCGCCGACCGCGATGGGCTGTGGCCAATAGCGGCTGCTCAGCAGGGCGCGCCGAGAGC
AGCGGCCGGGAAGGGGCGGTGCGGGAGGCGGGGTGTGGGGCGGTAGTGTGGGCCCTGTTCCTGCCCGCGC
GGTGTTCCGCATTCTGCAAGCCTCCGGAGCGCACGTCGGCAGTCGGCTCCCTCGTTGACCGAATCACCGA
CCTCTCTCCCCAGGGGGATCTGTGAGTTTGGGGACCCTTGATTGTTCTTTCTTTTTCGCTATTGTAAAAT
TCATGTTATATGGAGGGGGCAAAGTTTTCAGGGTGTTGTTTAGAATGGGAAGATGTCCCTTGTATCACCA
TGGACCCTCATGATAATTTTGTTTCTTTCACTTTCTACTCTGTTGACAACCATTGTCTCCTCTTATTTTC
TTTTCATTTTCTGTAACTTTTTCGTTAAACTTTAGCTTGCATTTGTAACGAATTTTTAAATTCACTTTTG
TTTATTTGTCAGATTGTAAGTACTTTCTCTAATCACTTTTTTTTCAAGGCAATCAGGGTATATTATATTG
TACTTCAGCACAGTTTTAGAGAACAATTGTTATAATTAAATGATAAGGTAGAATATTTCTGCATATAAAT
TCTGGCTGGCGTGGAAATATTCTTATTGGTAGAAACAACTACATCCTGGTCATCATCCTGCCTTTCTCTT
TATGGTTACAATGATATACACTGTTTGAGATGAGGATAAAATACTCTGAGTCCAAACCGGGCCCCTCTGC
TAACCATGTTCATGCCTTCTTCTTTTTCCTACAGCTCCTGGGCAACGTGCTGGTTATTGTGCTGTCTCAT
CATTTTGGCAAAGAATTGTAATACGACTCACTATAGGGCGAATTGATATGTCTAGATTAGATAAAAGTAA
AGTGATTAACAGCGCATTAGAGCTGCTTAATGAGGTCGGAATCGAAGGTTTAACAACCCGTAAACTCGCC
CAGAAGCTAGGTGTAGAGCAGCCTACATTGTATTGGCATGTAAAAAATAAGCGGGCTTTGCTCGACGCCT
TAGCCATTGAGATGTTAGATAGGCACCATACTCACTTTTGCCCTTTAGAAGGGGAAAGCTGGCAAGATTT
TTTACGTAATAACGCTAAAAGTTTTAGATGTGCTTTACTAAGTCATCGCGATGGAGCAAAAGTACATTTA
GGTACACGGCCTACAGAAAAACAGTATGAAACTCTCGAAAATCAATTAGCCTTTTTATGCCAACAAGGTT
TTTCACTAGAGAATGCATTATATGCACTCAGCGCTGTGGGGCATTTTACTTTAGGTTGCGTATTGGAAGA
TCAAGAGCATCAAGTCGCTAAAGAAGAAAGGGAAACACCTACTACTGATAGTATGCCGCCATTATTACGA
CAAGCTATCGAATTATTTGATCACCAAGGTGCAGAGCCAGCCTTCTTATTCGGCCTTGAATTGATCATAT
GCGGATTAGAAAAACAACTTAAATGTGAAAGTGGGTCCGCGTACAGCGGCTCCCGGGAGTTCTAGGGATC
TGCCCCTCTCCCTCCCCCCCCCCTAACGTTACTGGCCGAAGCCGCTTGGAATAAGGCCGGTGTGCGTTTG
TCTATATGTTATTTTCCACCATATTGCCGTCTTTTGGCAATGTGAGGGCCCGGAAACCTGGCCCTGTCTT
CTTGACGAGCATTCCTAGGGGTCTTTCCCCTCTCGCCAAAGGAATGCAAGGTCTGTTGAATGTCGTGAAG
GAAGCAGTTCCTCTGGAAGCTTCTTGAAGACAAACAACGTCTGTAGCGACCCTTTGCAGGCAGCGGAACC
CCCCACCTGGCGACAGGTGCCTCTGCGGCCAAAAGCCACGTGTATAAGATACACCTGCAAAGGCGGCACA
ACCCCAGTGCCACGTTGTGAGTTGGATAGTTGTGGAAAGAGTCAAATGGCTCTCCTCAAGCGTATTCAAC
AAGGGGCTGAAGGATGCCCAGAAGGTACCCCATTGTATGGGATCTGATCTGGGGCCTCGGTGCACATGCT
TTACATGTGTTTAGTCGAGGTTAAAAAAACGTCTAGGCCCCCCGAACCACGGGGACGTGGTTTTCCTTTG
AAAAACACGATGATAAGGATCCATGATTGAACAAGATGGATTGCACGCAGGTTCTCCGGCCGCTTGGGTG
GAGAGGCTATTCGGCTATGACTGGGCACAACAGACAATCGGCTGCTCTGATGCCGCCGTGTTCCGGCTGT
CAGCGCAGGGGCGCCCGGTTCTTTTTGTCAAGACCGACCTGTCCGGTGCCCTGAATGAACTGCAGGACGA
GGCAGCGCGGCTATCGTGGCTGGCCACGACGGGCGTTCCTTGCGCAGCTGTGCTCGACGTTGTCACTGAA
GCGGGAAGGGACTGGCTGCTATTGGGCGAAGTGCCGGGGCAGGATCTCCTGTCATCTCACCTTGCTCCTG
CCGAGAAAGTATCCATCATGGCTGATGCAATGCGGCGGCTGCATACGCTTGATCCGGCTACCTGCCCATT
CGACCACCAAGCGAAACATCGCATCGAGCGAGCACGTACTCGGATGGAAGCCGGTCTTGTCGATCAGGAT
GATCTGGACGAAGAGCATCAGGGGCTCGCGCCAGCCGAACTGTTCGCCAGGCTCAAGGCGCGCATGCCCG
ACGGCGAGGATCTCGTCGTGACCCATGGCGATGCCTGCTTGCCGAATATCATGGTGGAAAATGGCCGCTT
TTCTGGATTCATCGACTGTGGCCGGCTGGGTGTGGCGGACCGCTATCAGGACATAGCGTTGGCTACCCGT
GATATTGCTGAAGAGCTTGGCGGCGAATGGGCTGACCGCTTCCTCGTGCTTTACGGTATCGCCGCTCCCG
ATTCGCAGCGCATCGCCTTCTATCGCCTTCTTGACGAGTTCTTCTGAGGTACCTTTTTTAAGGGTGGGCG
CGCCGACCCAGCTTTCTTGTACAAAGTTGGCATTATAAGAAAGCATTGCTTATCAATTTGTTGCAACGAA
CAGGTCACTATCAGTCAAAATAAAATCATTATTTGCCATCCAGCTGATATCCGCCCGCCCCACGACCCGC
AGCGCCCGACCGAAAGGAGCGCACGACCCCATGCATCGGTACCTTTAAGACCAATGACTTACAAGGCAGC
TGTAGATCTTAGCCACTTTTTAAAAGAAAAGGGGGGACTGGAAGGGCTAATTCACTCCCAACGAAGACAA
GATCTGCTTTTTGCTTGTACTGGGTCTCTCTGGTTAGACCAGATCTGAGCCTGGGAGCTCTCTGGCTAAC
TAGGGAACCCACTGCTTAAGCCTCAATAAAGCTTGCCTTGAGTGCTTCAAGTAGTGTGTGCCCGTCTGTT
GTGTGACTCTGGTAACTAGAGATCCCTCAGACCCTTTTAGTCAGTGTGGAAAATCTCTAGCAGTAGTAGT
TCATGTCATCTTATTATTCAGTATTTATAACTTGCAAAGAAATGAATATCAGAGAGTGAGAGGAACTTGT
TTATTGCAGCTTATAATGGTTACAAATAAAGCAATAGCATCACAAATTTCACAAATAAAGCATTTTTTTC
ACTGCATTCTAGTTGTGGTTTGTCCAAACTCATCAATGTATCTTATCATGTCTGGCTCTAGCTATCCCGC
CCCTAACTCCGCCCATCCCGCCCCTAACTCCGCCCAGTTCCGCCCATTCTCCGCCCCATGGCTGACTAAT
TTTTTTTATTTATGCAGAGGCCGAGGCCGCCTCGGCCTCTGAGCTATTCCAGAAGTAGTGAGGAGGCTTT
TTTGGAGGCCTAGGGACGTACCCAATTCGCCCTATAGTGAGTCGTATTACGCGCGCTCACTGGCCGTCGT
TTTACAACGTCGTGACTGGGAAAACCCTGGCGTTACCCAACTTAATCGCCTTGCAGCACATCCCCCTTTC
GCCAGCTGGCGTAATAGCGAAGAGGCCCGCACCGATCGCCCTTCCCAACAGTTGCGCAGCCTGAATGGCG
AATGGG
[124 nt withheld, positions 6937-7060]
C
[91 nt withheld, positions 7062-7152]
A
[49 nt withheld, positions 7154-7202]
CCTTTGACGTTGGAGTCCACGTTCTTT
[37 nt withheld, positions 7230-7266]
ACCCTATCTCGGTCTATTCTTTTGATTTATAAGGGATTTTGCCGATTTCGGCCTATTGGTTAAAAAATGA
GCTGATTTAACAAAAATTTAACGCGAATTTTAACAAAATATTAACGCTTACAATTTAGGTGGCACTTTTC
GGGGAAATGTGCGCGGAACCCCTATTTGTTTATTTTTCTAAATACATTCAAATATGTATCCGCTCATGAG
ACAATAACCCTGATAAATGCTTCAATAATATTGAAAAAGGAAGAGTATGAGTATTCAACATTTCCGTGTC
GCCCTTATTCCCTTTTTTGCGGCATTTTGCCTTCCTGTTTTTGCTCACCCAGAAACGCTGGTGAAAGTAA
AAGATGCTGAAGATCAGTTGGGTGCACGAGTGGGTTACATCGAACTGGATCTCAACAGCGGTAAGATCCT
TGAGAGTTTTCGCCCCGAAGAACGTTTTCCAATGATGAGCACTTTTAAAGTTCTGCTATGTGGCGCGGTA
TTATCCCGTATTGACGCCGGGCAAGAGCAACTCGGTCGCCGCATACACTATTCTCAGAATGACTTGGTTG
AGTACTCACCAGTCACAGAAAAGCATCTTACGGATGGCATGACAGTAAGAGAATTATGCAGTGCTGCCAT
AACCATGAGTGATAACACTGCGGCCAACTTACTTCTGACAACGATCGGAGGACCGAAGGAGCTAACCGCT
TTTTTGCACAACATGGGGGATCATGTAACTCGCCTTGATCGTTGGGAACCGGAGCTGAATGAAGCCATAC
CAAACGACGAGCGTGACACCACGATGCCTGTAGCAATGGCAACAACGTTGCGCAAACTATTAACTGGCGA
ACTACTTACTCTAGCTTCCCGGCAACAATTAATAGACTGGATGGAGGCGGATAAAGTTGCAGGACCACTT
CTGCGCTCGGCCCTTCCGGCTGGCTGGTTTATTGCTGATAAATCTGGAGCCGGTGAGCGTGGGTCTCGCG
GTATCATTGCAGCACTGGGGCCAGATGGTAAGCCCTCCCGTATCGTAGTTATCTACACGACGGGGAGTCA
GGCAACTATGGATGAACGAAATAGACAGATCGCTGAGATAGGTGCCTCACTGATTAAGCATTGGTAACTG
TCAGACCAAGTTTACTCATATATACTTTAGATTGATTTAAAACTTCATTTTTAATTTAAAAGGATCTAGG
TGAAGATCCTTTTTGATAATCTCATGACCAAAATCCCTTAACGTGAGTTTTCGTTCCACTGAGCGTCAGA
CCCCGTAGAAAAGATCAAAGGATCTTCTTGAGATCCTTTTTTTCTGCGCGTAATCTGCTGCTTGCAAACA
AAAAAACCACCGCTACCAGCGGTGGTTTGTTTGCCGGATCAAGAGCTACCAACTCTTTTTCCGAAGGTAA
CTGGCTTCAGCAGAGCGCAGATACCAAATACTGTTCTTCTAGTGTAGCCGTAGTTAGGCCACCACTTCAA
GAACTCTGTAGCACCGCCTACATACCTCGCTCTGCTAATCCTGTTACCAGTGGCTGCTGCCAGTGGCGAT
AAGTCGTGTCTTACCGGGTTGGACTCAAGACGATAGTTACCGGATAAGGCGCAGCGGTCGGGCTGAACGG
GGGGTTCGTGCACACAGCCCAGCTTGGAGCGAACGACCTACACCGAACTGAGATACCTACAGCGTGAGCT
ATGAGAAAGCGCCACGCTTCCCGAAGGGAGAAAGGCGGACAGGTATCCGGTAAGCGGCAGGGTCGGAACA
GGAGAGCGCACGAGGGAGCTTCCAGGGGGAAACGCCTGGTATCTTTATAGTCCTGTCGGGTTTCGCCACC
TCTGACTTGAGCGTCGATTTTTGTGATGCTCGTCAGGGGGGCGGAGCCTATGGAAA
